>Addgene plasmid #16873 | XE174 Xenopus Wnt-5A-myc-pCDbeta-G | addgene partial sequence | sequence record 54793 | SV40-proF
GCTTTTTTGGAGGCCTAGGCTTTTGCAAAAAGCTCCTCGAGGAACTGAAAAACCAGAAAGTTAACTGGTA
AGTTTAGTCTTTTTGTCTTTTATTTCAGGTCCCGGATCCGGTGGTGGTGCAAATCAAAGAACTGCTCCTC
AGTGGATGTTGCCTTTACTTCTAGGCCTGTACGGAAGTGTTACTTCTGCTCTAAGCTTGCTTGTTCTTTT
TGCAGAAGCTCAGAATAAACGCTCAACTTTGGCAGATCTATTACAAAGTAATTGTGCCCTGGTTGCACCA
TGAGAAAGAATCTGTGGACATTTCAGTTTGGAGGAGAAGCTTCTGGGCTGGTGGGCAGTGCGATGGTCTC
TCAACACTTTGTGGTTCTGCTCATGTCTCTCTATTGTCTGACCCAGTCTGTGGTGGAGAGCAGCTCCTGG
TGGTCGTTAGGCATGAACCCGGTGCAGATGCCGGAGGTTTATATCATCGGGGCTCAGCCGCTGTGCAGCC
AACTGTCTGGGCTATCGCAGGGTCAGAAGAAGCTCTGCCAACTGTACCAGGACCACATGCAGTTTATTGG
AGACGGGGCCAAGACTGGGATCAAGGAGTGTCAGTACCAGTTCAGGCACCGGAGGTGGAACTGCAGTACC
GTGGATAACACCTCAGTGTTTGCGAGAGTCATGCAGATAGGTAGCAGGGAGACCGCCTTTACTTACGCCA
TCAGCGCTGCAGGAGTAGTGAACGCAGTGAGTCGCGCCTGCCGAGAGGGGGGAGCTCTCTACTTGTGGCT
GCAGCAGAGCC
