[The description below was written by a language model from this plasmid's Addgene catalogue record.]
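Description:
XE174 Xenopus Wnt-5A-myc-pCDbeta-G is a Xenopus expression plasmid carrying a myc-tagged version of the Xenopus laevis Wnt-5A (Xwnt-5A, wnt5a.S) coding sequence in the pCD-betaG-PS backbone. According to the depositor's notes, this backbone is a derivative of the SV40-based construct pCD-PS that was modified to include Xenopus beta-globin untranslated regions flanking the cloning site. The tagged insert was transferred by restriction enzyme cloning from an earlier clone, XE40. The plasmid is propagated in E. coli under ampicillin selection. Its copy number is recorded as unknown, and the record does not name the bacterial origin of replication.

The design combines SV40-derived expression elements with globin flanking sequences. Beta-globin 5′ and 3′ UTRs are commonly added to Xenopus expression vectors to improve the stability and translation of the transcript in embryos and oocytes. The exact promoter arrangement is not spelled out beyond the description of the parent as an SV40 construct, and no feature table is available to confirm element positions. The myc epitope allows the Wnt-5A protein to be detected or immunoprecipitated with anti-myc antibodies, although the record does not say where in the protein the tag is placed. Repository quality control found a G125A point mutation, which is not known to affect function. The record does not state a specific application, but the construct is suited to ectopic expression of tagged Wnt-5A for studying Wnt signalling in Xenopus.
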