Addgene plasmid #16873: XE174 Xenopus Wnt-5A-myc-pCDbeta-G
Depositing lab: Randall Moon. Depositing organization: University of Washington.
Backbone
  Vector backbone: pCD-betaG-PS
  Backbone manufacturer: Available from Addgene (#17120)
  Vector type: Xenopus Expression
Growth in bacteria
  Bacterial resistance: Ampicillin, 100 μg/mL
  Growth temperature: 37°C
  Growth strain: DH5alpha
  Copy number: Unknown
Gene/Insert
  Gene/Insert name: Wnt-5A (alt name: Xwnt-5A)
  Species: X. laevis (frog)
  Entrez Gene: wnt5a.S (a.k.a. XELAEV_18003033mg, wnt-5A, wnt5a, wnt5a-B, wnt5a-a)
  Tag / fusion protein: myc
  Cloning method: Restriction Enzyme
  Sequencing primers: 5′ n/a
Terms and licenses: Academic/Nonprofit Terms; Industry Terms: Not Available to Industry
Depositor comments: The myc tagged Xwnt-5A insert of clone XE40, in the SV40 construct pCD-PS modified by Julia Yang-Snyder to include Xenopus beta globin flanking untranslated regions. Reference: The clone was made by Julia Yang-Snyder. Addgene QC found a G125A point mutation that is not known to affect function.
How to cite: XE174 Xenopus Wnt-5A-myc-pCDbeta-G was a gift from Randall Moon (Addgene plasmid # 16873 ; http://n2t.net/addgene:16873 ; RRID:Addgene_16873)
